>Addgene plasmid #161032 | pDONR221-SLCO2B1_STOP | depositor full sequence | sequence record 311998 | Full Sequence
CTTTCCTGCGTTATCCCCTGATTCTGTGGATAACCGTATTACCGCCTTTGAGTGAGCTGATACCGCTCGC
CGCAGCCGAACGACCGAGCGCAGCGAGTCAGTGAGCGAGGAAGCGGAAGAGCGCCCAATACGCAAACCGC
CTCTCCCCGCGCGTTGGCCGATTCATTAATGCAGCTGGCACGACAGGTTTCCCGACTGGAAAGCGGGCAG
TGAGCGCAACGCAATTAATACGCGTACCGCTAGCCAGGAAGAGTTTGTAGAAACGCAAAAAGGCCATCCG
TCAGGATGGCCTTCTGCTTAGTTTGATGCCTGGCAGTTTATGGCGGGCGTCCTGCCCGCCACCCTCCGGG
CCGTTGCTTCACAACGTTCAAATCCGCTCCCGGCGGATTTGTCCTACTCAGGAGAGCGTTCACCGACAAA
CAACAGATAAAACGAAAGGCCCAGTCTTCCGACTGAGCCTTTCGTTTTATTTGATGCCTGGCAGTTCCCT
ACTCTCGCGTTAACGCTAGCATGGATGTTTTCCCAGTCACGACGTTGTAAAACGACGGCCAGTCTTAAGC
TCGGGCCCCAAATAATGATTTTATTTTGACTGATAGTGACCTGTTCGTTGCAACACATTGATGAGCAATG
CTTTTTTATAATGCCAACTTTGTACAAAAAAGCAGGCTCCACCATGGGCCCAAGGATCGGACCAGCAGGA
GAGGTGCCTCAGGTGCCAGACAAGGAGACCAAGGCCACAATGGGAACCGAGAACACACCAGGAGGCAAGG
CAAGCCCAGACCCTCAGGATGTGCGCCCTTCCGTGTTCCACAATATCAAGCTGTTTGTGCTGTGCCACAG
CCTGCTGCAGCTGGCCCAGCTGATGATCTCTGGCTACCTGAAGAGCTCCATCAGCACCGTGGAGAAGAGG
TTCGGCCTGTCTAGCCAGACATCTGGCCTGCTGGCCAGCTTTAACGAAGTGGGCAATACCGCCCTGATCG
TGTTCGTGTCTTACTTTGGCAGCCGCGTGCACCGGCCAAGAATGATCGGCTATGGAGCAATCCTGGTGGC
CCTGGCAGGACTGCTGATGACCCTGCCTCACTTCATCTCTGAGCCATACCGGTATGATAACACAAGCCCT
GAGGACATGCCACAGGACTTCAAGGCCAGCCTGTGCCTGCCAACCACATCCGCCCCAGCATCTGCCCCTA
GCAACGGAAATTGTTCCTCTTATACCGAGACACAGCACCTGTCCGTGGTGGGCATCATGTTCGTGGCACA
GACCCTGCTGGGAGTGGGAGGCGTGCCCATCCAGCCTTTCGGCATCAGCTACATCGACGATTTTGCCCAC
AACTCTAATAGCCCACTGTATCTGGGCATCCTGTTCGCAGTGACCATGATGGGACCAGGACTGGCCTTTG
GCCTGGGATCTCTGATGCTGCGGCTGTACGTGGACATCAATCAGATGCCTGAGGGCGGCATCAGCCTGAC
AATCAAGGATCCAAGATGGGTGGGAGCATGGTGGCTGGGCTTCCTGATCGCAGCAGGAGCAGTGGCCCTG
GCAGCCATCCCATATTTCTTTTTCCCAAAGGAGATGCCCAAGGAGAAGCGGGAGCTGCAGTTTCGGAGAA
AGGTGCTGGCAGTGACCGACTCCCCAGCAAGAAAGGGCAAGGATTCCCCATCTAAGCAGTCCCCCGGCGA
GTCTACCAAGAAGCAGGACGGCCTGGTGCAGATCGCCCCTAACCTGACAGTGATCCAGTTCATCAAGGTG
TTTCCAAGGGTGCTGCTGCAGACCCTGAGGCACCCAATCTTCCTGCTGGTGGTGCTGAGCCAGGTGTGCC
TGAGCTCCATGGCAGCAGGAATGGCCATCTTCCTGCCCAAGTTTCTGGAGAGACAGTTCAGCATCACAGC
CTCCTACGCCAATCTGCTGATCGGCTGTCTGTCCTTTCCATCTGTGATCGTGGGAATCGTGGTGGGAGGC
GTGCTGGTGAAGAGGCTGCACCTGGGACCAGTGGGATGCGGCGCCCTGTGCCTGCTGGGCATGCTGCTGT
GCCTGTTTTTCTCCCTGCCTCTGTTTTTCATCGGCTGTTCTAGCCACCAGATCGCCGGCATCACCCACCA
GACATCTGCCCACCCAGGACTGGAGCTGAGCCCTTCCTGCATGGAGGCCTGCAGCTGTCCCCTGGACGGC
TTCAACCCCGTGTGCGATCCATCCACCAGAGTGGAGTACATCACACCTTGCCACGCCGGCTGTTCCTCTT
GGGTGGTGCAGGACGCCCTGGATAACTCCCAGGTGTTTTATACCAATTGCTCTTGCGTGGTGGAGGGCAA
TCCTGTGCTGGCCGGCAGCTGCGACTCCACATGTTCTCACCTGGTGGTGCCATTCCTGCTGCTGGTGAGC
CTGGGATCCGCCCTGGCATGCCTGACCCACACACCTTCCTTTATGCTGATCCTGAGGGGCGTGAAGAAGG
AGGATAAGACCCTGGCCGTGGGCATCCAGTTCATGTTTCTGCGCATCCTGGCCTGGATGCCATCCCCCGT
GATCCACGGCTCTGCCATCGACACCACATGCGTGCACTGGGCACTGAGCTGCGGCAGGCGCGCCGTGTGC
CGCTACTATAACAATGATCTGCTGAGGAACCGCTTCATCGGCCTGCAGTTTTTCTTTAAGACCGGCTCCG
TGATCTGTTTTGCACTGGTGCTGGCCGTGCTGAGGCAGCAGGACAAGGAGGCAAGGACAAAGGAGAGCAG
AAGCTCCCCAGCAGTGGAGCAGCAGCTGCTGGTGTCCGGACCAGGCAAGAAGCCTGAGGATTCTAGAGTG
TAAGACCCAGCTTTCTTGTACAAAGTTGGCATTATAAGAAAGCATTGCTTATCAATTTGTTGCAACGAAC
AGGTCACTATCAGTCAAAATAAAATCATTATTTGCCATCCAGCTGATATCCCCTATAGTGAGTCGTATTA
CATGGTCATAGCTGTTTCCTGGCAGCTCTGGCCCGTGTCTCAAAATCTCTGATGTTACATTGCACAAGAT
AAAATAATATCATCATGAACAATAAAACTGTCTGCTTACATAAACAGTAATACAAGGGGTGTTATGAGCC
ATATTCAACGGGAAACGTCGAGGCCGCGATTAAATTCCAACATGGATGCTGATTTATATGGGTATAAATG
GGCTCGCGATAATGTCGGGCAATCAGGTGCGACAATCTATCGCTTGTATGGGAAGCCCGATGCGCCAGAG
TTGTTTCTGAAACATGGCAAAGGTAGCGTTGCCAATGATGTTACAGATGAGATGGTCAGACTAAACTGGC
TGACGGAATTTATGCCTCTTCCGACCATCAAGCATTTTATCCGTACTCCTGATGATGCATGGTTACTCAC
CACTGCGATCCCCGGAAAAACAGCATTCCAGGTATTAGAAGAATATCCTGATTCAGGTGAAAATATTGTT
GATGCGCTGGCAGTGTTCCTGCGCCGGTTGCATTCGATTCCTGTTTGTAATTGTCCTTTTAACAGCGATC
GCGTATTTCGTCTCGCTCAGGCGCAATCACGAATGAATAACGGTTTGGTTGATGCGAGTGATTTTGATGA
CGAGCGTAATGGCTGGCCTGTTGAACAAGTCTGGAAAGAAATGCATAAACTTTTGCCATTCTCACCGGAT
TCAGTCGTCACTCATGGTGATTTCTCACTTGATAACCTTATTTTTGACGAGGGGAAATTAATAGGTTGTA
TTGATGTTGGACGAGTCGGAATCGCAGACCGATACCAGGATCTTGCCATCCTATGGAACTGCCTCGGTGA
GTTTTCTCCTTCATTACAGAAACGGCTTTTTCAAAAATATGGTATTGATAATCCTGATATGAATAAATTG
CAGTTTCATTTGATGCTCGATGAGTTTTTCTAATCAGAATTGGTTAATTGGTTGTAACACTGGCAGAGCA
TTACGCTGACTTGACGGGACGGCGCAAGCTCATGACCAAAATCCCTTAACGTGAGTTACGCGTCGTTCCA
CTGAGCGTCAGACCCCGTAGAAAAGATCAAAGGATCTTCTTGAGATCCTTTTTTTCTGCGCGTAATCTGC
TGCTTGCAAACAAAAAAACCACCGCTACCAGCGGTGGTTTGTTTGCCGGATCAAGAGCTACCAACTCTTT
TTCCGAAGGTAACTGGCTTCAGCAGAGCGCAGATACCAAATACTGTTCTTCTAGTGTAGCCGTAGTTAGG
CCACCACTTCAAGAACTCTGTAGCACCGCCTACATACCTCGCTCTGCTAATCCTGTTACCAGTGGCTGCT
GCCAGTGGCGATAAGTCGTGTCTTACCGGGTTGGACTCAAGACGATAGTTACCGGATAAGGCGCAGCGGT
CGGGCTGAACGGGGGGTTCGTGCACACAGCCCAGCTTGGAGCGAACGACCTACACCGAACTGAGATACCT
ACAGCGTGAGCTATGAGAAAGCGCCACGCTTCCCGAAGGGAGAAAGGCGGACAGGTATCCGGTAAGCGGC
AGGGTCGGAACAGGAGAGCGCACGAGGGAGCTTCCAGGGGGAAACGCCTGGTATCTTTATAGTCCTGTCG
GGTTTCGCCACCTCTGACTTGAGCGTCGATTTTTGTGATGCTCGTCAGGGGGGCGGAGCCTATGGAAAAA
CGCCAGCAACGCGGCCTTTTTACGGTTCCTGGCCTTTTGCTGGCCTTTTGCTCACATGTT
Features (pLannotate 1.2.2; 10 found; start..end, strand, type, name):
    121..213     +  CDS            lacI (fragment): lac repressor; lacI; The lac repressor binds to the lac operator to inhibit transcription in E. coli. This inhibition can be relieved by adding lactose or isopropyl-β-D-thiogalactopyranoside (IPTG).
    268..295     -  terminator     rrnB T2 terminator: transcription terminator T2 from the E. coli rrnB gene
    427..470     +  terminator     rrnB T1 terminator: Escherichia coli rrnB; transcription terminator T1 from the E. coli rrnB gene
    517..553     -  CDS            lacZα (fragment): LacZα fragment of β-galactosidase; lacZ fragment
    569..668     +  protein_bind   attL1: mutant version of attL; recombination site for the Gateway® LR reaction LR Clonase™
    674..2800    +  CDS            SLCO2B1: SO2B1_HUMAN - Also known as KIAA0880, OATP2B1, OATPB, SLC21A9. Experimental evidence at protein level: Swiss-Prot protein existence level 1. Mediates the Na(+)-independent transport of organic anions such as taurocholate, the prostaglandins PGD2, PGE1, PGE2, leukotriene C4, thromboxane B2 and iloprost. From Homo sapiens (Human).
   2805..2904    -  protein_bind   attL2: mutant version of attL; recombination site for the Gateway® LR reaction LR Clonase™
   2922..2940    -  promoter       T7 promoter: promoter for bacteriophage T7 RNA polymerase
   3074..3883    +  CDS            KanR: aminoglycoside phosphotransferase; aph(3')-Ia; confers resistance to kanamycin in bacteria or G418 (Geneticin®) in eukaryotes
   4030..4618    +  rep_origin     ori: high-copy-number ColE1/pMB1/pBR322/pUC origin of replication
