>Addgene plasmid #161032 | pDONR221-SLCO2B1_STOP | addgene full sequence | sequence record 334646 | Addgene NGS Result
CAAATAATGATTTTATTTTGACTGATAGTGACCTGTTCGTTGCAACACATTGATGAGCAATGCTTTTTTA
TAATGCCAACTTTGTACAAAAAAGCAGGCTCCACCATGGGCCCAAGGATCGGACCAGCAGGAGAGGTGCC
TCAGGTGCCAGACAAGGAGACCAAGGCCACAATGGGAACCGAGAACACACCAGGAGGCAAGGCAAGCCCA
GACCCTCAGGATGTGCGCCCTTCCGTGTTCCACAATATCAAGCTGTTTGTGCTGTGCCACAGCCTGCTGC
AGCTGGCCCAGCTGATGATCTCTGGCTACCTGAAGAGCTCCATCAGCACCGTGGAGAAGAGGTTCGGCCT
GTCTAGCCAGACATCTGGCCTGCTGGCCAGCTTTAACGAAGTGGGCAATACCGCCCTGATCGTGTTCGTG
TCTTACTTTGGCAGCCGCGTGCACCGGCCAAGAATGATCGGCTATGGAGCAATCCTGGTGGCCCTGGCAG
GACTGCTGATGACCCTGCCTCACTTCATCTCTGAGCCATACCGGTATGATAACACAAGCCCTGAGGACAT
GCCACAGGACTTCAAGGCCAGCCTGTGCCTGCCAACCACATCCGCCCCAGCATCTGCCCCTAGCAACGGA
AATTGTTCCTCTTATACCGAGACACAGCACCTGTCCGTGGTGGGCATCATGTTCGTGGCACAGACCCTGC
TGGGAGTGGGAGGCGTGCCCATCCAGCCTTTCGGCATCAGCTACATCGACGATTTTGCCCACAACTCTAA
TAGCCCACTGTATCTGGGCATCCTGTTCGCAGTGACCATGATGGGACCAGGACTGGCCTTTGGCCTGGGA
TCTCTGATGCTGCGGCTGTACGTGGACATCAATCAGATGCCTGAGGGCGGCATCAGCCTGACAATCAAGG
ATCCAAGATGGGTGGGAGCATGGTGGCTGGGCTTCCTGATCGCAGCAGGAGCAGTGGCCCTGGCAGCCAT
CCCATATTTCTTTTTCCCAAAGGAGATGCCCAAGGAGAAGCGGGAGCTGCAGTTTCGGAGAAAGGTGCTG
GCAGTGACCGACTCCCCAGCAAGAAAGGGCAAGGATTCCCCATCTAAGCAGTCCCCCGGCGAGTCTACCA
AGAAGCAGGACGGCCTGGTGCAGATCGCCCCTAACCTGACAGTGATCCAGTTCATCAAGGTGTTTCCAAG
GGTGCTGCTGCAGACCCTGAGGCACCCAATCTTCCTGCTGGTGGTGCTGAGCCAGGTGTGCCTGAGCTCC
ATGGCAGCAGGAATGGCCATCTTCCTGCCCAAGTTTCTGGAGAGACAGTTCAGCATCACAGCCTCCTACG
CCAATCTGCTGATCGGCTGTCTGTCCTTTCCATCTGTGATCGTGGGAATCGTGGTGGGAGGCGTGCTGGT
GAAGAGGCTGCACCTGGGACCAGTGGGATGCGGCGCCCTGTGCCTGCTGGGCATGCTGCTGTGCCTGTTT
TTCTCCCTGCCTCTGTTTTTCATCGGCTGTTCTAGCCACCAGATCGCCGGCATCACCCACCAGACATCTG
CCCACCCAGGACTGGAGCTGAGCCCTTCCTGCATGGAGGCCTGCAGCTGTCCCCTGGACGGCTTCAACCC
CGTGTGCGATCCATCCACCAGAGTGGAGTACATCACACCTTGCCACGCCGGCTGTTCCTCTTGGGTGGTG
CAGGACGCCCTGGATAACTCCCAGGTGTTTTATACCAATTGCTCTTGCGTGGTGGAGGGCAATCCTGTGC
TGGCCGGCAGCTGCGACTCCACATGTTCTCACCTGGTGGTGCCATTCCTGCTGCTGGTGAGCCTGGGATC
CGCCCTGGCATGCCTGACCCACACACCTTCCTTTATGCTGATCCTGAGGGGCGTGAAGAAGGAGGATAAG
ACCCTGGCCGTGGGCATCCAGTTCATGTTTCTGCGCATCCTGGCCTGGATGCCATCCCCCGTGATCCACG
GCTCTGCCATCGACACCACATGCGTGCACTGGGCACTGAGCTGCGGCAGGCGCGCCGTGTGCCGCTACTA
TAACAATGATCTGCTGAGGAACCGCTTCATCGGCCTGCAGTTTTTCTTTAAGACCGGCTCCGTGATCTGT
TTTGCACTGGTGCTGGCCGTGCTGAGGCAGCAGGACAAGGAGGCAAGGACAAAGGAGAGCAGAAGCTCCC
CAGCAGTGGAGCAGCAGCTGCTGGTGTCCGGACCAGGCAAGAAGCCTGAGGATTCTAGAGTGTAAGACCC
AGCTTTCTTGTACAAAGTTGGCATTATAAGAAAGCATTGCTTATCAATTTGTTGCAACGAACAGGTCACT
ATCAGTCAAAATAAAATCATTATTTGCCATCCAGCTGATATCCCCTATAGTGAGTCGTATTACATGGTCA
TAGCTGTTTCCTGGCAGCTCTGGCCCGTGTCTCAAAATCTCTGATGTTACATTGCACAAGATAAAAATAT
ATCATCATGAACAATAAAACTGTCTGCTTACATAAACAGTAATACAAGGGGTGTTATGAGCCATATTCAA
CGGGAAACGTCGAGGCCGCGATTAAATTCCAACATGGATGCTGATTTATATGGGTATAAATGGGCTCGCG
ATAATGTCGGGCAATCAGGTGCGACAATCTATCGCTTGTATGGGAAGCCCGATGCGCCAGAGTTGTTTCT
GAAACATGGCAAAGGTAGCGTTGCCAATGATGTTACAGATGAGATGGTCAGACTAAACTGGCTGACGGAA
TTTATGCCTCTTCCGACCATCAAGCATTTTATCCGTACTCCTGATGATGCATGGTTACTCACCACTGCGA
TCCCCGGAAAAACAGCATTCCAGGTATTAGAAGAATATCCTGATTCAGGTGAAAATATTGTTGATGCGCT
GGCAGTGTTCCTGCGCCGGTTGCATTCGATTCCTGTTTGTAATTGTCCTTTTAACAGCGATCGCGTATTT
CGTCTCGCTCAGGCGCAATCACGAATGAATAACGGTTTGGTTGATGCGAGTGATTTTGATGACGAGCGTA
ATGGCTGGCCTGTTGAACAAGTCTGGAAAGAAATGCATAAACTTTTGCCATTCTCACCGGATTCAGTCGT
CACTCATGGTGATTTCTCACTTGATAACCTTATTTTTGACGAGGGGAAATTAATAGGTTGTATTGATGTT
GGACGAGTCGGAATCGCAGACCGATACCAGGATCTTGCCATCCTATGGAACTGCCTCGGTGAGTTTTCTC
CTTCATTACAGAAACGGCTTTTTCAAAAATATGGTATTGATAATCCTGATATGAATAAATTGCAGTTTCA
TTTGATGCTCGATGAGTTTTTCTAATCAGAATTGGTTAATTGGTTGTAACACTGGCAGAGCATTACGCTG
ACTTGACGGGACGGCGCAAGCTCATGACCAAAATCCCTTAACGTGAGTTACGCGTCGTTCCACTGAGCGT
CAGACCCCGTAGAAAAGATCAAAGGATCTTCTTGAGATCCTTTTTTTCTGCGCGTAATCTGCTGCTTGCA
AACAAAAAAACCACCGCTACCAGCGGTGGTTTGTTTGCCGGATCAAGAGCTACCAACTCTTTTTCCGAAG
GTAACTGGCTTCAGCAGAGCGCAGATACCAAATACTGTTCTTCTAGTGTAGCCGTAGTTAGGCCACCACT
TCAAGAACTCTGTAGCACCGCCTACATACCTCGCTCTGCTAATCCTGTTACCAGTGGCTGCTGCCAGTGG
CGATAAGTCGTGTCTTACCGGGTTGGACTCAAGACGATAGTTACCGGATAAGGCGCAGCGGTCGGGCTGA
ACGGGGGGTTCGTGCACACAGCCCAGCTTGGAGCGAACGACCTACACCGAACTGAGATACCTACAGCGTG
AGCTATGAGAAAGCGCCACGCTTCCCGAAGGGAGAAAGGCGGACAGGTATCCGGTAAGCGGCAGGGTCGG
AACAGGAGAGCGCACGAGGGAGCTTCCAGGGGGAAACGCCTGGTATCTTTATAGTCCTGTCGGGTTTCGC
CACCTCTGACTTGAGCGTCGATTTTTGTGATGCTCGTCAGGGGGGCGGAGCCTATGGAAAAACGCCAGCA
ACGCGGCCTTTTTACGGTTCCTGGCCTTTTGCTGGCCTTTTGCTCACATGTTCTTTCCTGCGTTATCCCC
TGATTCTGTGGATAACCGTATTACCGCCTTTGAGTGAGCTGATACCGCTCGCCGCAGCCGAACGACCGAG
CGCAGCGAGTCAGTGAGCGAGGAAGCGGAAGAGCGCCCAATACGCAAACCGCCTCTCCCCGCGCGTTGGC
CGATTCATTAATGCAGCTGGCACGACAGGTTTCCCGACTGGAAAGCGGGCAGTGAGCGCAACGCAATTAA
TACGCGTACCGCTAGCCAGGAAGAGTTTGTAGAAACGCAAAAAGGCCATCCGTCAGGATGGCCTTCTGCT
TAGTTTGATGCCTGGCAGTTTATGGCGGGCGTCCTGCCCGCCACCCTCCGGGCCGTTGCTTCACAACGTT
CAAATCCGCTCCCGGCGGATTTGTCCTACTCAGGAGAGCGTTCACCGACAAACAACAGATAAAACGAAAG
GCCCAGTCTTCCGACTGAGCCTTTCGTTTTATTTGATGCCTGGCAGTTCCCTACTCTCGCGTTAACGCTA
GCATGGATGTTTTCCCAGTCACGACGTTGTAAAACGACGGCCAGTCTTAAGCTCGGGCCC
Features (pLannotate 1.2.2; 10 found; start..end, strand, type, name):
      1..100     +  protein_bind   attL1: mutant version of attL; recombination site for the Gateway® LR reaction LR Clonase™
    106..2232    +  CDS            SLCO2B1: SO2B1_HUMAN - Also known as KIAA0880, OATP2B1, OATPB, SLC21A9. Experimental evidence at protein level: Swiss-Prot protein existence level 1. Mediates the Na(+)-independent transport of organic anions such as taurocholate, the prostaglandins PGD2, PGE1, PGE2, leukotriene C4, thromboxane B2 and iloprost. From Homo sapiens (Human).
   2237..2336    -  protein_bind   attL2: mutant version of attL; recombination site for the Gateway® LR reaction LR Clonase™
   2354..2372    -  promoter       T7 promoter: promoter for bacteriophage T7 RNA polymerase
   2506..3315    +  CDS            KanR: aminoglycoside phosphotransferase; aph(3')-Ia; confers resistance to kanamycin in bacteria or G418 (Geneticin®) in eukaryotes
   3462..4050    +  rep_origin     ori: high-copy-number ColE1/pMB1/pBR322/pUC origin of replication
   4233..4325    +  CDS            lacI (fragment): lac repressor; lacI; The lac repressor binds to the lac operator to inhibit transcription in E. coli. This inhibition can be relieved by adding lactose or isopropyl-β-D-thiogalactopyranoside (IPTG).
   4380..4407    -  terminator     rrnB T2 terminator: transcription terminator T2 from the E. coli rrnB gene
   4539..4582    +  terminator     rrnB T1 terminator: Escherichia coli rrnB; transcription terminator T1 from the E. coli rrnB gene
   4629..4665    -  CDS            lacZα (fragment): LacZα fragment of β-galactosidase; lacZ fragment
