[The description below was written by a language model from this plasmid's Addgene catalogue record and pLannotate feature annotations shown in this document.]
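Description:
pDONR221-SLCO2B1_STOP is a Gateway entry clone built on the pDONR221 backbone, carrying a codon-optimized open reading frame for human SLCO2B1 (also known as OATP2B1, OATP-B or SLC21A9), a solute carrier that mediates sodium-independent transport of organic anions such as taurocholate, several prostaglandins, leukotriene C4 and thromboxane B2. The plasmid is about 4.7 kb and is maintained in E. coli through a high-copy ColE1/pUC-type origin, with selection by a kanamycin resistance gene (aminoglycoside phosphotransferase). The repository-sequenced and depositor-supplied records are the same length and show the same ten features in the same order, differing only in where numbering starts.

The roughly 2.1 kb ORF sits between attL1 and attL2 sites, so an LR Clonase reaction can transfer it directionally into any attR-containing destination vector. Although the catalogue lists the vector type as mammalian expression, no mammalian promoter or polyadenylation signal is annotated. The only promoter in the table is a T7 promoter just outside attL2 on the opposite strand, so expression in cells depends on the destination vector chosen. The rrnB T1 and T2 terminators upstream of attL1 insulate the insert from read-through transcription from the backbone, and the short lacI and lacZα fragments are backbone remnants without an evident functional role. M13 forward and reverse primer sites flank the cassette for sequence verification.

This version retains a stop codon at the end of the ORF, making it suited to expressing the native or N-terminally tagged protein rather than C-terminal fusions. A companion clone without the stop codon exists for that purpose. The plasmid belongs to a consortium collection of SLC transporter clones made to support transporter research and drug discovery.
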