Addgene plasmid #161032: pDONR221-SLCO2B1_STOP
Purpose: Gateway entry clone with codon-optimized ORF sequence for subcloning into custom expression vectors. Contains a STOP codon at the end of the codon-optimized ORF sequence.
Depositing lab: RESOLUTE Consortium & Giulio Superti-Furga. Depositing organization: CeMM Research Center for Molecular Medicine. Publication: The RESOLUTE consortium: unlocking SLC transporters for drug discovery. Superti-Furga G, Lackner D, Wiedmer T, Ingles-Prieto A, Barbosa B, Girardi E, Goldmann U, Gurtl B, Klavins K, Klimek C, Lindinger S, Lineiro-Retes E, Muller AC, Onstein S, Redinger G, Reil D, Sedlyarov V, Wolf G, Crawford M, Everley R, ... Steppan CM. Nat Rev Drug Discov. 2020 Jul;19(7):429-430. doi: 10.1038/d41573-020-00056-6. PubMed 32265506.
Backbone
  Vector backbone: pDONR221
  Backbone manufacturer: ThermoFisher Scientific
  Backbone size w/o insert (bp): 2550
  Vector type: Mammalian Expression
Growth in bacteria
  Bacterial resistance: Kanamycin, 50 μg/mL
  Growth temperature: 37°C
  Growth strain: NEB Stable
  Copy number: High Copy
Gene/Insert
  Gene/Insert name: SLCO2B1 (alt name: OATP-B, OATP2B1, SLC21A9)
  Species: H. sapiens (human)
  Insert size (bp): 2130
  Entrez Gene: SLCO2B1 (a.k.a. OATP-B, OATP2B1, OATPB, SLC21A9)
  Cloning method: Gateway Cloning
  Sequencing primers: 5′ M13-fwd; 3′ M13-rev
Terms and licenses: Academic/Nonprofit Terms; Industry Terms
Depositor comments: This plasmid contains a STOP codon at the end of the codon-optimized ORF. For the version of this plasmid that does not contain a STOP codon, please see Addgene plasmid 131866. For more information on the full Resolute plasmid collection, please see www.addgene.org/depositor-collections/re-solute/. Please provide your feedback on this plasmid to the RESOLUTE consortium by filling out their RESOLUTE repository feedback form: https://forms.office.com/Pages/ResponsePage.aspx?id=0e05yklzmkS7rjFGQL4N7z4feCLQvEJAmVcOCM_u885UN1JJRko0Ukg4TVQwNTZLOUxPQVJWT1NHUCQlQCN0PWcu
How to cite: pDONR221-SLCO2B1_STOP was a gift from RESOLUTE Consortium & Giulio Superti-Furga (Addgene plasmid # 161032 ; http://n2t.net/addgene:161032 ; RRID:Addgene_161032)
