>Addgene plasmid #161032 | pDONR221-SLCO2B1_STOP | depositor partial sequence | sequence record 311999 | Codon-optimized ORF of SLCO2B1
ATGGGCCCAAGGATCGGACCAGCAGGAGAGGTGCCTCAGGTGCCAGACAAGGAGACCAAGGCCACAATGG
GAACCGAGAACACACCAGGAGGCAAGGCAAGCCCAGACCCTCAGGATGTGCGCCCTTCCGTGTTCCACAA
TATCAAGCTGTTTGTGCTGTGCCACAGCCTGCTGCAGCTGGCCCAGCTGATGATCTCTGGCTACCTGAAG
AGCTCCATCAGCACCGTGGAGAAGAGGTTCGGCCTGTCTAGCCAGACATCTGGCCTGCTGGCCAGCTTTA
ACGAAGTGGGCAATACCGCCCTGATCGTGTTCGTGTCTTACTTTGGCAGCCGCGTGCACCGGCCAAGAAT
GATCGGCTATGGAGCAATCCTGGTGGCCCTGGCAGGACTGCTGATGACCCTGCCTCACTTCATCTCTGAG
CCATACCGGTATGATAACACAAGCCCTGAGGACATGCCACAGGACTTCAAGGCCAGCCTGTGCCTGCCAA
CCACATCCGCCCCAGCATCTGCCCCTAGCAACGGAAATTGTTCCTCTTATACCGAGACACAGCACCTGTC
CGTGGTGGGCATCATGTTCGTGGCACAGACCCTGCTGGGAGTGGGAGGCGTGCCCATCCAGCCTTTCGGC
ATCAGCTACATCGACGATTTTGCCCACAACTCTAATAGCCCACTGTATCTGGGCATCCTGTTCGCAGTGA
CCATGATGGGACCAGGACTGGCCTTTGGCCTGGGATCTCTGATGCTGCGGCTGTACGTGGACATCAATCA
GATGCCTGAGGGCGGCATCAGCCTGACAATCAAGGATCCAAGATGGGTGGGAGCATGGTGGCTGGGCTTC
CTGATCGCAGCAGGAGCAGTGGCCCTGGCAGCCATCCCATATTTCTTTTTCCCAAAGGAGATGCCCAAGG
AGAAGCGGGAGCTGCAGTTTCGGAGAAAGGTGCTGGCAGTGACCGACTCCCCAGCAAGAAAGGGCAAGGA
TTCCCCATCTAAGCAGTCCCCCGGCGAGTCTACCAAGAAGCAGGACGGCCTGGTGCAGATCGCCCCTAAC
CTGACAGTGATCCAGTTCATCAAGGTGTTTCCAAGGGTGCTGCTGCAGACCCTGAGGCACCCAATCTTCC
TGCTGGTGGTGCTGAGCCAGGTGTGCCTGAGCTCCATGGCAGCAGGAATGGCCATCTTCCTGCCCAAGTT
TCTGGAGAGACAGTTCAGCATCACAGCCTCCTACGCCAATCTGCTGATCGGCTGTCTGTCCTTTCCATCT
GTGATCGTGGGAATCGTGGTGGGAGGCGTGCTGGTGAAGAGGCTGCACCTGGGACCAGTGGGATGCGGCG
CCCTGTGCCTGCTGGGCATGCTGCTGTGCCTGTTTTTCTCCCTGCCTCTGTTTTTCATCGGCTGTTCTAG
CCACCAGATCGCCGGCATCACCCACCAGACATCTGCCCACCCAGGACTGGAGCTGAGCCCTTCCTGCATG
GAGGCCTGCAGCTGTCCCCTGGACGGCTTCAACCCCGTGTGCGATCCATCCACCAGAGTGGAGTACATCA
CACCTTGCCACGCCGGCTGTTCCTCTTGGGTGGTGCAGGACGCCCTGGATAACTCCCAGGTGTTTTATAC
CAATTGCTCTTGCGTGGTGGAGGGCAATCCTGTGCTGGCCGGCAGCTGCGACTCCACATGTTCTCACCTG
GTGGTGCCATTCCTGCTGCTGGTGAGCCTGGGATCCGCCCTGGCATGCCTGACCCACACACCTTCCTTTA
TGCTGATCCTGAGGGGCGTGAAGAAGGAGGATAAGACCCTGGCCGTGGGCATCCAGTTCATGTTTCTGCG
CATCCTGGCCTGGATGCCATCCCCCGTGATCCACGGCTCTGCCATCGACACCACATGCGTGCACTGGGCA
CTGAGCTGCGGCAGGCGCGCCGTGTGCCGCTACTATAACAATGATCTGCTGAGGAACCGCTTCATCGGCC
TGCAGTTTTTCTTTAAGACCGGCTCCGTGATCTGTTTTGCACTGGTGCTGGCCGTGCTGAGGCAGCAGGA
CAAGGAGGCAAGGACAAAGGAGAGCAGAAGCTCCCCAGCAGTGGAGCAGCAGCTGCTGGTGTCCGGACCA
GGCAAGAAGCCTGAGGATTCTAGAGTGTAA
